Addgene plasmid #126770: pET-FLAG-SpCas9-HF1
Purpose: Expression of increased fidelity SpCas9-HF1 in bacterial cells
Depositing lab: Ervin Welker. Depositing organization: HUN-REN Research Centre for Natural Sciences. Publication: Blackjack mutations improve the on-target activities of increased fidelity variants of SpCas9 with 5'G-extended sgRNAs. Kulcsar PI, Talas A, Toth E, Nyeste A, Ligeti Z, Welker Z, Welker E. Nat Commun. 2020 Mar 6;11(1):1223. doi: 10.1038/s41467-020-15021-5. PubMed 32144253.
Backbone
  Vector backbone: pMJ806-like
  Total vector size (bp): 10755
  Vector type: Bacterial Expression, CRISPR
Growth in bacteria
  Bacterial resistance: Kanamycin, 50 μg/mL
  Growth temperature: 37°C
  Growth strain: DH5alpha
  Copy number: High Copy
Gene/Insert
  Gene/Insert name: SpCas9-HF1
  Species: S. pyogenes
  Insert size (bp): 5457
  Mutation: N497A, R661A, Q695A, Q926A
  Promoter: T7
  Tag / fusion protein: 3xFLAG (N terminal on insert); NLS (N terminal on insert); NLS (C terminal on insert); MBP (N terminal on backbone); 6xHis (N terminal on backbone)
  Cloning method: Restriction Enzyme; 5′ cloning site BcuI (not destroyed); 3′ cloning site NotI (not destroyed)
  Sequencing primers: 5′ CGGCGTACTGGTCGCCGATC; 3′ TGCTAGTTATTGCTCAGCGG
Terms and licenses: Academic/Nonprofit Terms; Industry Terms: Not Available to Industry
Depositor comments: pET-T7-6xHis-MBP-TEV-FLAG-NLS-SpCas9-HF1-NLS For detailed information and plasmid usage, please see the associated publication.
How to cite: pET-FLAG-SpCas9-HF1 was a gift from Ervin Welker (Addgene plasmid # 126770 ; http://n2t.net/addgene:126770 ; RRID:Addgene_126770)
