[The description below was written by a language model from this plasmid's Addgene catalogue record and pLannotate feature annotations shown in this document.]
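Description:
pET-FLAG-SpCas9-HF1 is a pET-type bacterial expression plasmid of about 10.75 kb, built on a pMJ806-like backbone, for producing recombinant high-fidelity Streptococcus pyogenes Cas9 in E. coli. It is selected with kanamycin (aph(3')-Ia) and replicates from a ColE1/pBR322-family origin. The annotation also shows the rop gene and the bom mobility region typical of pBR322-derived pET vectors, although the catalogue lists the plasmid as high copy. An f1 origin is present, along with short leftover fragments of a tetracycline resistance gene and of an AmpR promoter, which look like backbone remnants rather than functional parts.

Expression is driven by a T7 promoter with an adjacent lac operator and the T7 gene 10 ribosome binding site, and it ends at a T7 terminator. The plasmid also carries lacI with its own promoter, so transcription is repressed until induction with IPTG in a host that supplies T7 RNA polymerase. According to the depositor, the fusion protein reads 6xHis, maltose binding protein, TEV protease site, 3xFLAG, NLS, SpCas9-HF1, NLS. The His tag and MBP support affinity purification and solubility, and the TEV site allows their removal. This leaves a FLAG-tagged Cas9 flanked by nuclear localization signals, the C-terminal one being annotated as the bipartite nucleoplasmin NLS. The TEV site, FLAG tag and N-terminal NLS are not called in the feature table but would fall in the unannotated gap between MBP and cas9.

The HF1 variant carries the substitutions N497A, R661A, Q695A and Q926A, which are recorded as giving increased fidelity. Small fragments downstream of the coding sequence (bGH poly(A), a His tag and SET1) appear to be cloning remnants. The construct comes from work on the on-target activity of increased-fidelity SpCas9 variants with 5'G-extended sgRNAs.
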