Features (pLannotate 1.2.2; 23 found; start..end, strand, type, name):
    495..516     +  protein_bind   CAP binding site: CAP binding activates transcription in the presence of cAMP. E. coli catabolite activator protein
    531..822     +  CDS            TcR (fragment): tetracycline efflux protein; tet; confers resistance to tetracycline
    894..1274    -  CDS            YPB1_ECOLX: Protein predicted: Swiss-Prot protein existence level 4. From Escherichia coli.
   1291..1482    +  CDS            rop: Rop protein, which maintains plasmids at low copy number; rop
   1584..1723    +  misc_feature   bom: basis of mobility region from pBR322
   1909..2497    -  rep_origin     ori: high-copy-number ColE1/pMB1/pBR322/pUC origin of replication
   2619..3434    +  CDS            KanR: aminoglycoside phosphotransferase; aph(3')-Ia; confers resistance to kanamycin in bacteria or G418 (Geneticin®) in eukaryotes
   3443..3500    -  promoter       AmpR promoter (fragment): bla
   3553..3981    -  rep_origin     f1 ori (sequence partly withheld): f1 bacteriophage origin of replication; arrow indicates direction of (+) strand synthesis
   4018..4065    -  terminator     T7 terminator: transcription terminator for bacteriophage T7 RNA polymerase
   4073..4122    -  CDS            SET1 (fragment): solubility-enhancement tag derived from T7 phage gene 10B
   4132..4149    -  CDS            9xHis (fragment): 9xHis affinity tag
   4164..4193    -  polyA_signal   bGH poly(A) signal (fragment): bovine growth hormone polyadenylation signal
   4227..4274    -  CDS            nucleoplasmin NLS: bipartite nuclear localization signal from nucleoplasmin
   4275..8375    -  CDS            cas9: CAS9_STRP1 - Also known as csn1 From Streptococcus pyogenes serotype M1.
   8556..9653    -  CDS            MBP: maltose binding protein from E. coli; malE (mutated); This version of the gene does not encode a signal sequence, so MBP will remain in the cytosol.
   9657..9674    -  CDS            6xHis: 6xHis affinity tag
   9685..9707    -  RBS            RBS: efficient ribosome binding site from bacteriophage T7 gene 10 (Olins and Rangwala, 1989)
   9722..9746    -  protein_bind   lac operator: The lac repressor binds to the lac operator to inhibit transcription in E. coli. This inhibition can be relieved by adding lactose or isopropyl-β-D-thiogalactopyranoside (IPTG). lac repressor encoded by lacI
   9747..9765    -  promoter       T7 promoter: promoter for bacteriophage T7 RNA polymerase
   9787..10066   +  CDS            TcR (fragment): tetracycline efflux protein; tet; confers resistance to tetracycline
  10074..10151   +  promoter       lacI promoter: lacI
  10152..482     +  CDS            lacI (across the origin): lac repressor; lacI; The lac repressor binds to the lac operator to inhibit transcription in E. coli. This inhibition can be relieved by adding lactose or isopropyl-β-D-thiogalactopyranoside (IPTG).
>Addgene plasmid #126770 | pET-FLAG-SpCas9-HF1 | addgene full sequence | sequence record 410602 | Addgene NGS Result
GGCATAAATATCTCACTCGCAATCAAATTCAGCCGATAGCGGAACGGGAAGGCGACTGGAGTGCCATGTC
CGGTTTTCAACAAACCATGCAAATGCTGAATGAGGGCATCGTTCCCACTGCGATGCTGGTTGCCAACGAT
CAGATGGCGCTGGGCGCAATGCGCGCCATTACCGAGTCCGGGCTGCGCGTTGGTGCGGATATCTCGGTAG
TGGGATACGACGATACCGAAGACAGCTCATGTTATATCCCGCCGTTAACCACCATCAAACAGGATTTTCG
CCTGCTGGGGCAAACCAGCGTGGACCGCTTGCTGCAACTCTCTCAGGGCCAGGCGGTGAAGGGCAATCAG
CTGTTGCCCGTCTCACTGGTGAAAAGAAAAACCACCCTGGCGCCCAATACGCAAACCGCCTCTCCCCGCG
CGTTGGCCGATTCATTAATGCAGCTGGCACGACAGGTTTCCCGACTGGAAAGCGGGCAGTGAGCGCAACG
CAATTAATGTAAGTTAGCTCACTCATTAGGCACCGGGATCTCGACCGATGCCCTTGAGAGCCTTCAACCC
AGTCAGCTCCTTCCGGTGGGCGCGGGGCATGACTATCGTCGCCGCACTTATGACTGTCTTCTTTATCATG
CAACTCGTAGGACAGGTGCCGGCAGCGCTCTGGGTCATTTTCGGCGAGGACCGCTTTCGCTGGAGCGCGA
CGATGATCGGCCTGTCGCTTGCGGTATTCGGAATCTTGCACGCCCTCGCTCAAGCCTTCGTCACTGGTCC
CGCCACCAAACGTTTCGGCGAGAAGCAGGCCATTATCGCCGGCATGGCGGCCCCACGGGTGCGCATGATC
GTGCTCCTGTCGTTGAGGACCCGGCTAGGCTGGCGGGGTTGCCTTACTGGTTAGCAGAATGAATCACCGA
TACGCGAGCGAACGTGAAGCGACTGCTGCTGCAAAACGTCTGCGACCTGAGCAACAACATGAATGGTCTT
CGGTTTCCGTGTTTCGTAAAGTCTGGAAACGCGGAAGTCAGCGCCCTGCACCATTATGTTCCGGATCTGC
ATCGCAGGATGCTGCTGGCTACCCTGTGGAACACCTACATCTGTATTAACGAAGCGCTGGCATTGACCCT
GAGTGATTTTTCTCTGGTCCCGCCGCATCCATACCGCCAGTTGTTTACCCTCACAACGTTCCAGTAACCG
GGCATGTTCATCATCAGTAACCCGTATCGTGAGCATCCTCTCTCGTTTCATCGGTATCATTACCCCCATG
AACAGAAATCCCCCTTACACGGAGGCATCAGTGACCAAACAGGAAAAAACCGCCCTTAACATGGCCCGCT
TTATCAGAAGCCAGACATTAACGCTTCTGGAGAAACTCAACGAGCTGGACGCGGATGAACAGGCAGACAT
CTGTGAATCGCTTCACGACCACGCTGATGAGCTTTACCGCAGCTGCCTCGCGCGTTTCGGTGATGACGGT
GAAAACCTCTGACACATGCAGCTCCCGGAGACGGTCACAGCTTGTCTGTAAGCGGATGCCGGGAGCAGAC
AAGCCCGTCAGGGCGCGTCAGCGGGTGTTGGCGGGTGTCGGGGCGCAGCCATGACCCAGTCACGTAGCGA
TAGCGGAGTGTATACTGGCTTAACTATGCGGCATCAGAGCAGATTGTACTGAGAGTGCACCATTGCGGTG
TGAAATACCGCACAGATGCGTAAGGAGAAAATACCGCATCAGGCGCTCTTCCGCTTCCTCGCTCACTGAC
TCGCTGCGCTCGGTCGTTCGGCTGCGGCGAGCGGTATCAGCTCACTCAAAGGCGGTAATACGGTTATCCA
CAGAATCAGGGGATAACGCAGGAAAGAACATGTGAGCAAAAGGCCAGCAAAAGGCCAGGAACCGTAAAAA
GGCCGCGTTGCTGGCGTTTTTCCATAGGCTCCGCCCCCCTGACGAGCATCACAAAAATCGACGCTCAAGT
CAGAGGTGGCGAAACCCGACAGGACTATAAAGATACCAGGCGTTTCCCCCTGGAAGCTCCCTCGTGCGCT
CTCCTGTTCCGACCCTGCCGCTTACCGGATACCTGTCCGCCTTTCTCCCTTCGGGAAGCGTGGCGCTTTC
TCATAGCTCACGCTGTAGGTATCTCAGTTCGGTGTAGGTCGTTCGCTCCAAGCTGGGCTGTGTGCACGAA
CCCCCCGTTCAGCCCGACCGCTGCGCCTTATCCGGTAACTATCGTCTTGAGTCCAACCCGGTAAGACACG
ACTTATCGCCACTGGCAGCAGCCACTGGTAACAGGATTAGCAGAGCGAGGTATGTAGGCGGTGCTACAGA
GTTCTTGAAGTGGTGGCCTAACTACGGCTACACTAGAAGGACAGTATTTGGTATCTGCGCTCTGCTGAAG
CCAGTTACCTTCGGAAAAAGAGTTGGTAGCTCTTGATCCGGCAAACAAACCACCGCTGGTAGCGGTGGTT
TTTTTGTTTGCAAGCAGCAGATTACGCGCAGAAAAAAAGGATCTCAAGAAGATCCTTTGATCTTTTCTAC
GGGGTCTGACGCTCAGTGGAACGAAAACTCACGTTAAGGGATTTTGGTCATGAACAATAAAACTGTCTGC
TTACATAAACAGTAATACAAGGGGTGTTATGAGCCATATTCAACGGGAAACGTCTTGCTCTAGGCCGCGA
TTAAATTCCAACATGGATGCTGATTTATATGGGTATAAATGGGCTCGCGATAATGTCGGGCAATCAGGTG
CGACAATCTATCGATTGTATGGGAAGCCCGATGCGCCAGAGTTGTTTCTGAAACATGGCAAAGGTAGCGT
TGCCAATGATGTTACAGATGAGATGGTCAGACTAAACTGGCTGACGGAATTTATGCCTCTTCCGACCATC
AAGCATTTTATCCGTACTCCTGATGATGCATGGTTACTCACCACTGCGATCCCCGGGAAAACAGCATTCC
AGGTATTAGAAGAATATCCTGATTCAGGTGAAAATATTGTTGATGCGCTGGCAGTGTTCCTGCGCCGGTT
GCATTCGATTCCTGTTTGTAATTGTCCTTTTAACAGCGATCGCGTATTTCGTCTCGCTCAGGCGCAATCA
CGAATGAATAACGGTTTGGTTGATGCGAGTGATTTTGATGACGAGCGTAATGGCTGGCCTGTTGAACAAG
TCTGGAAAGAAATGCATAAACTTTTGCCATTCTCACCGGATTCAGTCGTCACTCATGGTGATTTCTCACT
TGATAACCTTATTTTTGACGAGGGGAAATTAATAGGTTGTATTGATGTTGGACGAGTCGGAATCGCAGAC
CGATACCAGGATCTTGCCATCCTATGGAACTGCCTCGGTGAGTTTTCTCCTTCATTACAGAAACGGCTTT
TTCAAAAATATGGTATTGATAATCCTGATATGAATAAATTGCAGTTTCATTTGATGCTCGATGAGTTTTT
CTAAGAATTAATTCATGAGCGGATACATATTTGAATGTATTTAGAAAAATAAACAAATAGGGGTTCCGCG
CACATTTCCCCGAAAAGTGCCACCTAAATTGTAAGCGTTAATATTTTGTTAAAATTCGCGTTAAATTTTT
GTTAAATCAGCTCATTTTTTAACCAATAGGCCGAAATCGGCAAAATCCCTTATAAATCAAAAGAATAGAC
CGAGATAGGGT
[37 nt withheld, positions 3652-3688]
AAAGAACGTGGACTCCAACGTCAAAGG
[49 nt withheld, positions 3716-3764]
T
[91 nt withheld, positions 3766-3856]
G
[124 nt withheld, positions 3858-3981]
CCCATTCGCCAATCCGGATATAGTTCCTCCTTTCAGCAAAAAACCCCTCAAGACCCGTTTAGAGGCCCCA
AGGGGTTATGCTAGTTATTGCTCAGCGGTGGCAGCAGCCAACTCAGCTTCCTTTCGGGCTTTGTTAGCAG
CCGGATCTCAGTGGTGGTGGTGGTGGTGCTCGAGTGCGGCCGCAACAGATGGCTGGCAACTAGAAGGCAC
AGTCGAGGCTGATCAGCGAGCTCTAGGAATTCTTACTTTTTCTTTTTTGCCTGGCCGGCCTTTTTCGTGG
CCGCCGGCCTTTTGTCACCCCCAAGCTGTGACAAATCTATCCGAGTTTCATATAATCCCGTGATGGATTG
GTGAATCAGTGTCGCGTCTAGCACCTCCTTGGTAGAAGTGTATCGTTTGCGATCTATCGTTGTGTCAAAA
TACTTGAATGCGGCTGGAGCGCCGAGGTTGGTAAGAGTAAACAAATGGATAATATTTTCCGCCTGCTCAC
GTATGGGTTTATCCCTGTGCTTGTTGTATGCGCTTAATACTTTGTCCAGATTGGCATCAGCTAGGATGAC
TCTCTTACTGAATTCCGAAATTTGCTCTATGATTTCGTCGAGATAATGTTTGTGCTGCTCAACAAAAAGT
TGCTTCTGTTCGTTATCTTCAGGTGAACCTTTCAACTTCTCGTAATGGGACGCTAAATACAGGAAATTCA
CGTATTTAGACGGTAGTGCGAGTTCGTTCCCCTTTTGAAGCTCTCCGGCGCTAGCCAACATCCGTTTTCG
GCCATTTTCTAACTCAAACAGACTATACTTTGGTAGTTTAATTATGAGATCCTTTTTTACTTCCTTGTAA
CCTTTCGCCTCAAGGAAGTCGATGGGGTTCTTTTCAAAAGACGAGCGCTCCATAATCGTTATCCCCAATA
ATTCTTTGACTGACTTCAGTTTCTTGGATTTTCCCTTCTCAACTTTTGCCACTACTAGGACAGAATAGGC
AACTGTAGGGCTATCGAAGCCACCGTACTTTTTCGGGTCCCAGTCCTTTTTACGAGCGATGAGCTTATCA
CTATTCCTTTTTGGAAGAATCGATTCCTTTGAAAACCCTCCGGTCTGCACCTCAGTTTTCTTTACTATGT
TGACTTGGGGCATGGACAAAACTTTTCTCACCGTCGCGAAGTCCCGGCCCTTATCCCATACGATTTCACC
TGTCTCCCCATTGGTTTCAATTAAAGGTCGTTTGCGTATCTCTCCGTTTGCCAGAGTGATTTCCGTCTTA
AAGAAATTCATAATGTTAGAATAAAAGAAGTATTTGGCTGTAGCCTTGCCTATCTCCTGTTCGCTTTTCG
CGATCATCTTACGGACGTCATAAACTTTGTAATCACCATACACAAACTCACTTTCTAGCTTCGGGTATTT
CTTAATGAGTGCGGTCCCTACGACGGCATTAAGATAAGCGTCGTGCGCATGGTGGTAGTTATTTATCTCC
CTAACTTTATAGAATTGAAAATCCTTTCTGAAGTCCGACACCAATTTTGACTTTAAAGTGATTACTTTGA
CTTCCCGAATCAGCTTATCGTTCTCGTCGTATTTCGTATTCATTCGGGAATCTAGTATCTGCGCAACATG
CTTTGTGATGGCGCGGGTTTCCACGAGCTGACGTTTAATAAATCCGGCCTTGTCAAGTTCAGACAAGCCA
CCCCTCTCAGCTTTAGTTAAGTTATCGAACTTTCTTTGCGTTATCAGTTTCGCATTTAGGAGCTGCCGCC
AATAGTTCTTCATTTTCTTTACGACTTCCTCGCTTGGAACATTGTCACTTTTCCCTCGGTTCTTATCCGA
GCGTGTAAGCACTTTATTGTCGATTGAATCGTCCTTCAAAAAGGATTGGGGTACAATGTGATCGACGTCG
TAATCAGATAAACGGTTTATGTCCAGTTCCTGATCAACATACATGTCCCTTCCATTTTGTAGGTAATAGA
GGTAAAGTTTCTCGTTCTGCAATTGGGTATTTTCCACAGGATGCTCCTTTAAGATCTGGCTGCCCAGTTC
TTTAATACCCTCTTCTATTCTCTTCATCCGCTCTCGACTGTTTTTTTGCCCCTTCTGAGTCGTTTGATTT
TCGCGTGCCATCTCGATTACAATGTTTTCCGGTTTGTGACGTCCCATGACCTTAACTAGCTCATCCACTA
CTTTGACTGTCTGGAGTATGCCCTTTTTGATGGCTGGCGAACCAGCAAGATTCGCAATATGTTCGTGCAA
TGAGTCCCCTTGTCCGGAAACCTGTGCCTTTTGTATATCCTCTTTGAAGGTTAAAGAGTCATCATGGATC
AGGGCCATAAAGTTCCTATTGGCGAAGCCGTCGCTCTTTAGAAAATCGAGAATAGTTTTACCACTTTGCT
TGTCTCTTATCCCGTTGATAAGTTTCCGCGACAAGGCTCCCCAGCCCGTATAGCGACGCCTCTTTAACTG
TTTCATAACCTTATCGTCGAACAGGTGAGCGTATGTTTTTAGTCTTTCCTCAATCATTTCCCGATCTTCA
AAGAGGGTAAGAGTCAACACTATATCTTCTAAGATATCTTCATTCTCTTCGTTATCCAGGAAGTCCTTAT
CTTTAATTATCTTTAGGAGGTCATGATACGTACCAAGTGACGCATTAAATCGATCTTCTACCCCGGAGAT
CTCGACAGAATCGAAGCATTCAATTTTCTTAAAGTAGTCCTCTTTCAATTGCTTAACTGTCACTTTGCGG
TTGGTCTTGAATAACAGATCTACTATTGCTTTCTTCTGTTCTCCGCTTAGAAAGGCGGGTTTACGCATGC
CCTCAGTGACATACTTAACTTTCGTGAGTTCATTGTACACTGTGAAATACTCGTAAAGTAAACTGTGCTT
AGGCAATACTTTTTCGTTCGGTAAATTCTTGTCAAAGGCGGTCATCCTCTCGATGAACGATTGAGCTGAC
GCACCTTTATCGACAACTTCCTCAAAATTCCAGGGAGTAATCGTTTCTTCGGACTTTCTTGTCATCCAGG
CGAATCTGCTGTTTCCCCTGGCCAGAGGGCCCACGTAGTAGGGGATGCGGAAGGTCAGGATCTTCTCGAT
CTTTTCCCGGTTGTCCTTCAGGAATGGGTAAAAATCTTCCTGCCGCCGCAGAATGGCGTGCAGCTCTCCC
AGGTGGATCTGGTGGGGGATGCTGCCGTTGTCGAAGGTCCGCTGCTTCCGCAGCAGGTCCTCTCTGTTCA
GCTTCACGAGCAGTTCCTCGGTGCCGTCCATCTTTTCCAGGATGGGCTTGATGAACTTGTAGAACTCTTC
CTGGCTGGCTCCGCCGTCAATGTAGCCGGCGTAGCCGTTCTTGCTCTGGTCGAAGAAAATCTCTTTGTAC
TTCTCAGGCAGCTGCTGCCGCACGAGAGCTTTCAGCAGGGTCAGGTCCTGGTGGTGCTCGTCGTATCTCT
TGATCATAGAGGCGCTCAGGGGGGCCTTGGTGATCTCGGTGTTCACTCTCAGGATGTCGCTCAGCAGGAT
GGCGTCGGACAGGTTCTTGGCGGCCAGAAACAGGTCGGCGTACTGGTCGCCGATCTGGGCCAGCAGGTTG
TCCAGGTCGTCGTCGTAGGTGTCCTTGCTCAGCTGCAGTTTGGCATCCTCGGCCAGGTCGAAGTTGCTCT
TGAAGTTGGGGGTCAGGCCCAGGCTCAGGGCAATCAGGTTTCCGAACAGGCCATTCTTCTTCTCGCCGGG
CAGCTGGGCGATCAGATTTTCCAGCCGTCTGCTCTTGCTCAGTCTGGCAGACAGGATGGCCTTGGCGTCC
ACGCCGCTGGCGTTGATGGGGTTTTCCTCGAACAGCTGGTTGTAGGTCTGCACCAGCTGGATGAACAGCT
TGTCCACGTCGCTGTTGTCGGGGTTCAGGTCGCCCTCGATCAGGAAGTGGCCCCGGAACTTGATCATGTG
GGCCAGGGCCAGATAGATCAGCCGCAGGTCGGCCTTGTCGGTGCTGTCCACCAGTTTCTTTCTCAGGTGG
TAGATGGTGGGGTACTTCTCGTGGTAGGCCACCTCGTCCACGATGTTGCCGAAGATGGGGTGCCGCTCGT
GCTTCTTATCCTCTTCCACCAGGAAGGACTCTTCCAGTCTGTGGAAGAAGCTGTCGTCCACCTTGGCCAT
CTCGTTGCTGAAGATCTCTTGCAGATAGCAGATCCGGTTCTTCCGTCTGGTGTATCTTCTTCTGGCGGTT
CTCTTCAGCCGGGTGGCCTCGGCTGTTTCGCCGCTGTCGAACAGCAGGGCTCCGATCAGGTTCTTCTTGA
TGCTGTGCCGGTCGGTGTTGCCCAGCACCTTGAATTTCTTGCTGGGCACCTTGTACTCGTCGGTGATCAC
GGCCCAGCCCACAGAGTTGGTGCCGATGTCCAGGCCGATGCTGTACTTCTTGTCGGCTGCTGGGACTCCG
TGGATACCGACCTTCCGCTTCTTCTTTGGGGCCATCTTATCGTCATCGTCTTTGTAATCAATATCATGAT
CCTTGTAGTCTCCGTCGTGGTCCTTATAGTCCATCGAGGCTGCTCCCTGGAAATACAGGTTTTCACTAGT
GTTGTTGTTGTTCGAGCTCGAATTAGTCTGCGCGTCTTTCAGGGCTTCATCGACAGTCTGACGACCGCTG
GCGGCGTTGATCACCGCAGTACGCACGGCATACCAGAAAGCGGACATCTGCGGGATGTTCGGCATGATTT
CACCTTTCTGGGCGTTTTCCATAGTGGCGGCAATACGTGGATCTTTCGCCAACTCTTCCTCGTAAGACTT
CAGCGCTACGGCACCCAGCGGTTTGTCTTTATTAACCGCTTCCAGACCTTCATCAGTCAGCAGATAGTTT
TCGAGGAACTCTTTTGCCAGCTCTTTGTTCGGACTGGCGGCGTTAATACCTGCGCTCAGCACGCCAACGA
ACGGTTTGGATGGTTGACCCTTGAAGGTCGGCAGTACCGTTACACCATAATTCACTTTGCTGGTGTCGAT
GTTGGACCATGCCCACGGGCCGTTGATGGTCATCGCTGTTTCGCCTTTATTAAAGGCAGCTTCTGCGATG
GAGTAATCGGTGTCTGCATTCATGTGTTTGTTTTTAATCAGGTCAACCAGGAAGGTCAGACCCGCTTTCG
CGCCAGCGTTATCCACGCCCACGTCTTTAATGTCGTACTTGCCGTTTTCATACTTGAACGCATAACCCCC
GTCAGCAGCAATCAGCGGCCAGGTGAAGTACGGTTCTTGCAGGTTGAACATCAGCGCGCTCTTACCTTTC
GCTTTCAGTTCTTTATCCAGCGCCGGGATCTCTTCCCAGGTTTTTGGCGGGTTCGGCAGCAGATCTTTGT
TATAAATCAGCGATAACGCTTCAACAGCGATCGGGTAAGCAATCAGCTTGCCGTTGTAACGTACGGCATC
CCAGGTAAACGGATACAGCTTGTCCTGGAACGCTTTGTCCGGGGTGATTTCAGCCAACAGGCCAGATTGA
GCGTAGCCACCAAAGCGGTCGTGTGCCCAGAAGATAATGTCAGGGCCATCGCCAGTTGCCGCAACCTGTG
GGAATTTCTCTTCCAGTTTATCCGGATGCTCAACGGTGACTTTAATTCCGGTATCTTTCTCGAATTTCTT
ACCGACTTCAGCGAGACCGTTATAGCCTTTATCGCCGTTAATCCAGATTACCAGTTTACCTTCTTCGATT
TTTCCATGGTGATGGTGATGGTGCATATGTATATCTCCTTCTTAAAGTTAAACAAAATTATTTCTAGAGG
GGAATTGTTATCCGCTCACAATTCCCCTATAGTGAGTCGTATTAATTTCGCGGGATCGAGATCTCGATCC
TCTACGCCGGACGCATCGTGGCCGGCATCACCGGCGCCACAGGTGCGGTTGCTGGCGCCTATATCGCCGA
CATCACCGATGGGGAAGATCGGGCTCGCCACTTCGGGCTCATGAGCGCTTGTTTCGGCGTGGGTATGGTG
GCAGGCCCCGTGGCCGGGGGACTGTTGGGCGCCATCTCCTTGCATGCACCATTCCTTGCGGCGGCGGTGC
TCAACGGCCTCAACCTACTACTGGGCTGCTTCCTAATGCAGGAGTCGCATAAGGGAGAGCGTCGAGATCC
CGGACACCATCGAATGGCGCAAAACCTTTCGCGGTATGGCATGATAGCGCCCGGAAGAGAGTCAATTCAG
GGTGGTGAATGTGAAACCAGTAACGTTATACGATGTCGCAGAGTATGCCGGTGTCTCTTATCAGACCGTT
TCCCGCGTGGTGAACCAGGCCAGCCACGTTTCTGCGAAAACGCGGGAAAAAGTGGAAGCGGCGATGGCGG
AGCTGAATTACATTCCCAACCGCGTGGCACAACAACTGGCGGGCAAACAGTCGTTGCTGATTGGCGTTGC
CACCTCCAGTCTGGCCCTGCACGCGCCGTCGCAAATTGTCGCGGCGATTAAATCTCGCGCCGATCAACTG
GGTGCCAGCGTGGTGGTGTCGATGGTAGAACGAAGCGGCGTCGAAGCCTGTAAAGCGGCGGTGCACAATC
TTCTCGCGCAACGCGTCAGTGGGCTGATCATTAACTATCCGCTGGATGACCAGGATGCCATTGCTGTGGA
AGCTGCCTGCACTAATGTTCCGGCGTTATTTCTTGATGTCTCTGACCAGACACCCATCAACAGTATTATT
TTCTCCCATGAAGACGGTACGCGACTGGGCGTGGAGCATCTGGTCGCATTGGGTCACCAGCAAATCGCGC
TGTTAGCGGGCCCATTAAGTTCTGTCTCGGCGCGTCTGCGTCTGGCTGGCT
